Addgene plasmid #63558: pDual-eGFP(H66)
Purpose: Expression of the Azure (blue) spectral variant of eGFP in bacteria and in mammalian cells. Could be used as a reporter for quantifying gene targeting and recombineering in mammalian cells.
Depositing lab: Richard S Myers. Depositing organization: University of Miami. Publication: Fluorescent protein engineering by in vivo site-directed mutagenesis. Valledor M, Hu Q, Schiller P, Myers RS. IUBMB Life. 2012 Aug;64(8):684-9. doi: 10.1002/iub.1041. Epub 2012 May 28. PubMed 22639380.
Backbone
  Vector backbone: pDual-eGFP
  Backbone size w/o insert (bp): 10680
  Total vector size (bp): 10947
  Vector type: Mammalian Expression, Bacterial Expression, Lentiviral
Growth in bacteria
  Bacterial resistance: Ampicillin, 100 μg/mL
  Growth temperature: 37°C
  Growth strain: Stbl3
  Growth instructions: eGFP is strongly expressed in the Rosetta-gami™2(DE3) strain (EMD Millipore) following IPTG induction of the T7 RNA polymerase gene.
  Copy number: Unknown
Gene/Insert
  Gene/Insert name: His-T7-eGFP(H66) (alt name: His-tagged, T7-tagged Azure (blue) variant of enhanced green fluorescent protein)
  Species: Synthetic
  Insert size (bp): 864
  Mutation: Changed tyrosine at position 66 with respect to the original eGFP sequence to a histidina codon. The DNA sequence change corresponds to T at nucleotide 316 to C.
  GenBank ID: KM019174
  Promoter: CMV-EF1α hybrid (CEF)
  Tag / fusion protein: His6 (N terminal on insert); T7 (N terminal on insert)
  Cloning method: Unknown
  Sequencing primers: 5′ cgtcgccgtccagctcgaccag; 3′ gagcaagggcgaggagctgttc
Terms and licenses: Academic/Nonprofit Terms; Industry Terms: Not Available to Industry
Depositor comments: Lentiviral vector with high transduction efficiency. Expression from the CMV-EF1α hybrid (CEF) promoter is very stable in mammalian cells. The lentivirus contains an SV40 origin 5’ to the eGFP gene. This influences gene targeting rates and the preferred strand for gene targeting and recombineering in cells expressing the SV40 T-antigen.
How to cite: pDual-eGFP(H66) was a gift from Richard S Myers (Addgene plasmid # 63558 ; http://n2t.net/addgene:63558 ; RRID:Addgene_63558)
