[The description below was written by a language model from this plasmid's Addgene catalogue record.]
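Description:
pDual-eGFP(H66) is a dual-host lentiviral expression plasmid of about 10.9 kb, built on the pDual-eGFP backbone and designed to express a fluorescent protein in both bacteria and mammalian cells. It is propagated in E. coli under ampicillin selection. The record names a recombination-deficient strain as the growth host, as is usual for lentiviral plasmids carrying repeated LTR sequences. The copy number and bacterial origin of replication are not stated, and no feature table is provided, so the exact arrangement of the viral elements cannot be described from this record.

The 864 bp synthetic insert encodes eGFP with N-terminal His6 and T7 epitope tags. It carries a single T-to-C change that converts the chromophore tyrosine at position 66 to histidine, producing the blue "Azure" spectral variant. In mammalian cells, expression is driven by a CMV-EF1α hybrid (CEF) promoter, which the depositor describes as giving very stable expression, and the vector is reported to transduce cells with high efficiency. In bacteria, the protein is strongly expressed in a DE3 strain after induction of T7 RNA polymerase, which implies T7-dependent transcription, although a T7 promoter is not explicitly listed. An SV40 origin lies 5' to the eGFP gene. In cells expressing SV40 T-antigen, this origin is said to influence gene targeting rates and the preferred strand for targeting.

Because one nucleotide distinguishes blue from green fluorescence, the integrated cassette can serve as a colour-conversion reporter for quantifying gene targeting and recombineering in mammalian cells, as well as a simple source of the blue protein.
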