>Addgene plasmid #63558 | pDual-eGFP(H66) | depositor partial sequence | sequence record 105669 | eGFP(H66) gene and flanking sequences including added promoter
TCTTTTTCGCAACGGGTTTGCCGCCAGAACACAGGTAAGTGCCGTGTGTGGTTCCCGCGGGCCTGGCCTC
TTTACGGGTTATGGCCCTTGCGTGCCTTGAATTACTTCCACGCCCCTGGCTGCAGTACGTGATTCTTGAT
CCCGAGCTTCGGGTTGGAAGTGGGTGGGAGAGTTCGAGGCCTTGCGCTTAAGGAGCCCCTTCGCCTCGTG
CTTGAGTTGAGGCCTGGCCTGGGCGCTGGGGCCGCCGCGTGCGAATCTGGTGGCACCTTCGCGCCTGTCT
CGCTGCTTTCGATAAGTCTCTAGCCATTTAAAATTTTTGATGACCTGCTGCGACGCTTTTTTTCTGGCAA
GATAGTCTTGTAAATGCGGGCCAAGATCTGCACACTGGTATTTCGGTTTTTGGGGCCGCGGGCGGCGACG
GGGCCCGTGCGTCCCAGCGCACATGTTCGGCGAGGCGGGGCCTGCGAGCGCGGCCACCGAGAATCGGACG
GGGGTAGTCTCAAGCTGGCCGGCCTGCTCTGGTGCCTGGCCTCGCGCCGCCGTGTATCGCCCCGCCCTGG
GCGGCAAGGCTGGCCCGGTCGGCACCAGTTGCGTGAGCGGAAAGATGGCCGCTTCCCGGCCCTGCTGCAG
GGAGCTCAAAATGGAGGACGCGGCGCTCGGGAGAGCGGGCGGGTGAGTCACCCACACAAAGGAAAAGGGC
CTTTCCGTCCTCAGCCGTCGCTTCATGTGACTCCACGGAGTACCGGGCGCCGTCCAGGCACCTCGATTAG
TTCTCGAGCTTTTGGAGTACGTCGTCTTTAGGTTGGGGGGAGGGGTTTTATGCGATGGAGTTTCCCCACA
CTGAGTGGGTGGAGACTGAAGTTAGGCCAGCTTGGCACTTGATGTAATTCTCCTTGGAATTTGCCCTTTT
TGAGTTTGGATCTTGGTTCATTCTCAAGCCTCAGACAGTGGTTCAAAGTTTTTTTCTTCCATTTCAGGTG
TCGTGAGGAATTCTGCAGTCGACGGTACCGCGGGCCCAGATCTCGATCCCGCGAAATTAATACGACTCAC
TATAGGGGAATTGTGAGCGGATAACAATTCCCCTCTAGAAATAATTTTGTTTAACTTTAAGAAGGAGATA
TACCATGGGCAGCAGCCATCATCATCATCATCACAGCAGCGGCCTGGTGCCGCGCGGCAGCCATATGGCT
AGCATGACTGGTGGACAGCAAATGGGTCGCGGGGATCCACCGGTCGCCACCATGGTGAGCAAGGGCGAGG
AGCTGTTCACCGGGGTGGTGCCCATCCTGGTCGAGCTGGACGGCGACGTAAACGGCCACAAGTTCAGCGT
GTCCGGCGAGGGCGAGGGCGATGCCACCTACGGCAAGCTGACCCTGAAGTTCATCTGCACCACCGGCAAG
CTGCCCGTGCCCTGGCCCACCCTCGTGACCACCCTGACCCACGGCGTGCAGTGCTTCAGCCGCTACCCCG
ACCACATGAAGCAGCACGACTTCTTCAAGTCCGCCATGCCCGAAGGCTACGTCCAGGAGCGCACCATCTT
CTTCAAGGACGACGGCAACTACAAGACCCGCGCCGAGGTGAAGTTCGAGGGCGACACCCTGGTGAACCGC
ATCGAGCTGAAGGGCATCGACTTCAAGGAGGACGGCAACATCCTGGGGCACAAGCTGGAGTACAACTACA
ACAGCCACAACGTCTATATCATGGCCGACAAGCAGAAGAACGGCATCAAGGTGAACTTCAAGATCCGCCA
CAACATCGAGGACGGCAGCGTGCAGCTCGCCGACCACTACCAGCAGAACACCCCCATCGGCGACGGCCCC
GTGCTGCTGCCCGACAACCACTACCTGAGCACCCAGTCCGCCCTGAGCAAAGACCCCAACGAGAAGCGCG
ATCACATGGTCCTGCTGGAGTTCGTGACCGCCGCCGGGATCACTCTCGGCATGGACGAGCTGTACAAGTC
CGGACTCAGATCCGACCTCGAGACCTAGAAAAACATGGAGCAATCACAAGTAGCAATACAGCAGCTAACA
ATGCTGCTTGTGCCTGGCTAGAAGCACAAGAGGAGGAAGAGGTGGGTTTTCCAGTCACACCTCANGTACC
TTTAAGACCAATGACTTACAAGGCAGCTGTAGATCTTAGCCACTTTTTAAAAGAAAAGGGGGGACTGGAA
GGGCTAATTCACTCCCAAAGAAGACAAGATATCCTTGATCTGTGGATCTACCACACACAAGGCTACTTCC
CTGATTGGCAGAACTACACACCAGGGCCAGGGGTCAGATATCCACTGACCTTTGGATGGTGCTACAAGCT
AGTACCAGTTGAGCCAGAT
