>Addgene plasmid #63558 | pDual-eGFP(H66) | addgene partial sequence | sequence record 109597 | EF1a-F 5'-TCAAGCCTCAGACAGTGGTTC-3'
CATTTCAGGTGTCGTGAGGAATTCTGCAGTCGACGGTACCGCGGGCCCAGATCTCGATCCCGCGAAATTA
ATACGACTCACTATAGGGGAATTGTGAGCGGATAACAATTCCCCTCTAGAAATAATTTTGTTTAACTTTA
AGAAGGAGATATACCATGGGCAGCAGCCATCATCATCATCATCACAGCAGCGGCCTGGTGCCGCGCGGCA
GCCATATGGCTAGCATGACTGGTGGACAGCAAATGGGTCGCGGGGATCCACCGGTCGCCACCATGGTGAG
CAAGGGCGAGGAGCTGTTCACCGGGGTGGTGCCCATCCTGGTCGAGCTGGACGGCGACGTAAACGGCCAC
AAGTTCAGCGTGTCCGGCGAGGGCGAGGGCGATGCCACCTACGGCAAGCTGACCCTGAAGTTCATCTGCA
CCACCGGCAAGCTGCCCGTGCCCTGGCCCACCCTCGTGACCACCCTGACCCACGGCGTGCAGTGCTTCAG
CCGCTACCCCGACCACATGAAGCAGCACGACTTCTTCAAGTCCGCCATGCCCGAAGGCTACGTCCAGGAG
CGCACCATCTTCTTCAAGGACGACGGCAACTACAAGACCCGCGCCGAGGTGAAGTTCGAGGGCGACACCC
TGGTGAACCGCATCGAGCTGAAGGGCATCGACTTCAAGGAGGACGGCAACATCCTGGGGCACAAGCTGGA
GTACAACTACAACAGCCACAACGTCTATATCATGGCCGACAAGCAGAAGAACGGCATCAAGGTGAACTTC
AAGATCCGCCACAACATCGAGGACGGCAGCGTGCAGCTCGCCGACCACTACCAGC
