>Addgene plasmid #63558 | pDual-eGFP(H66) | addgene partial sequence | sequence record 109600 | pSICO-JL 5'-tgtgactggaaaacccacctc-3'
CCAGGCACAAGCAGCATTGTTAGCTGCTGTATTGCTACTTGTGATTGCTCCATGTTTTTCTAGGTCTCGA
GGTCGGATCTGAGTCCGGACTTGTACAGCTCGTCCATGCCGAGAGTGATCCCGGCGGCGGTCACGAACTC
CAGCAGGACCATGTGATCGCGCTTCTCGTTGGGGTCTTTGCTCAGGGCGGACTGGGTGCTCAGGTAGTGG
TTGTCGGGCAGCAGCACGGGGCCGTCGCCGATGGGGGTGTTCTGCTGGTAGTGGTCGGCGAGCTGCACGC
TGCCGTCCTCGATGTTGTGGCGGATCTTGAAGTTCACCTTGATGCCGTTCTTCTGCTTGTCGGCCATGAT
ATAGACGTTGTGGCTGTTGTAGTTGTACTCCAGCTTGTGCCCCAGGATGTTGCCGTCCTCCTTGAAGTCG
ATGCCCTTCAGCTCGATGCGGTTCACCAGGGTGTCGCCCTCGAACTTCACCTCGGCGCGGGTCTTGTAGT
TGCCGTCGTCCTTGAAGAAGATGGTGCGCTCCTGGACGTAGCCTTCGGGCATGGCGGACTTGAAGAAGTC
GTGCTGCTTCATGTGGTCGGGGTAGCGGCTGAAGCACTGCACGCCGTGGGTCAGGGTGGTCACGAGGGTG
GGCCAGGG
